Addgene plasmid #213407: β2AR-PPI-CALPon1.0 (TEVp)
Purpose: Peroxidase (APEX) reporter for beta 2-adrenergic receptor (β2AR) and β-arrestin 2 interaction (component 2)
Depositing lab: Wenjing Wang. Depositing organization: University of Michigan. Publication: Modular Peroxidase-Based Reporters for Detecting Protease Activity and Protein Interactions with Temporal Gating. Zhou G, Wan WW, Wang W. J Am Chem Soc. 2022 Dec 21;144(50):22933-22940. doi: 10.1021/jacs.2c08280. Epub 2022 Dec 13. PubMed 36511757.
Backbone
  Vector backbone: pLX208
  Backbone size w/o insert (bp): 6769
  Modifications to backbone: no Hygromycin
  Vector type: Mammalian Expression, Lentiviral
Growth in bacteria
  Bacterial resistance: Ampicillin, 100 μg/mL
  Growth temperature: 37°C
  Growth strain: NEB Stable
  Copy number: Unknown
Gene/Insert
  Gene/Insert name: HA-arrestin-TEVp
  Species: H. sapiens (human)
  Insert size (bp): 2019
  Promoter: CMV
  Tag / fusion protein: HA (N terminal on insert)
  Cloning method: Gibson Cloning
  Sequencing primers: 5′ CGCAAATGGGCGGTAGGCGTG; 3′ CATAGCGTAAAAGGAGCAACA
Terms and licenses: Academic/Nonprofit Terms; Industry Terms: Not Available to Industry
How to cite: β2AR-PPI-CALPon1.0 (TEVp) was a gift from Wenjing Wang (Addgene plasmid # 213407 ; http://n2t.net/addgene:213407 ; RRID:Addgene_213407)
