[The description below was written by a language model from this plasmid's Addgene catalogue record and pLannotate feature annotations shown in this document.]
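Description:
β2AR-PPI-CALPon1.0 (TEVp) is a lentiviral mammalian expression plasmid built on the pLX208 backbone from which the hygromycin resistance cassette has been removed; only a short hph remnant is annotated, so the record shows no mammalian selection marker. It has a third-generation-style, self-inactivating layout. An RSV promoter drives a truncated HIV-1 5' LTR, followed by the Ψ packaging signal with a partial gag sequence, the RRE for Rev-dependent nuclear export, and a cPPT/CTS. A WPRE sits downstream of the payload to enhance transcript expression, followed by a ΔU3 3' LTR and an SV40 poly(A) signal. In bacteria the plasmid replicates from a high-copy ColE1/pUC-type origin and is selected with ampicillin (AmpR). An f1 ori, an SV40 ori and lac/T7/T3 backbone remnants are also present.

The payload is a roughly 2 kb open reading frame under the CMV enhancer/promoter. It encodes an N-terminal HA epitope tag, β-arrestin 2, and tobacco etch virus protease (annotated as a fragment) fused at the C-terminus. Partial Gateway att site remnants flank the arrestin coding region. The catalogue lists the insert species as human, whereas the automated annotation matched the arrestin sequence to the rat Arrb2 entry; the record does not resolve this.

The plasmid is component 2 of a two-part peroxidase (APEX) reporter for the interaction between the β2-adrenergic receptor and β-arrestin 2. It supplies the arrestin-tethered protease. Presumably, recruitment of arrestin to the receptor brings TEVp close to a cleavage-dependent APEX reporter encoded on the partner construct, which is not described here. The associated publication describes these as modular peroxidase-based reporters of protease activity and protein interactions with temporal gating.
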