Features (pLannotate 1.2.2; 30 found; start..end, strand, type, name):
      5..231     +  promoter       RSV promoter: Rous sarcoma virus enhancer/promoter
    232..412     +  LTR            5' LTR (truncated): truncated 5' long terminal repeat (LTR) from HIV-1
    459..584     +  misc_feature   HIV-1 Ψ: packaging signal of human immunodeficiency virus type 1
    568..931     +  CDS            HIV-1 gag (fragment): gag protein from human immunodeficiency virus 1; gag
   1077..1310    +  misc_feature   RRE: The Rev response element (RRE) of HIV-1 allows for Rev-dependent mRNA export from the nucleus to the cytoplasm.
   1707..1793    +  CDS            hph (fragment): KHYB_ECOLX - Experimental evidence at protein level: Swiss-Prot protein existence level 1. The aminoglycoside phosphotransferases achieve inactivation of their antibiotic substrates by phosphorylation. Only phosphorylates hygromycin and closely related compounds such as demethyl analogs and destomycin. From Escherichia coli.
   1847..1964    +  misc_feature   cPPT/CTS: central polypurine tract and central termination sequence of HIV-1
   2081..2384    +  enhancer       CMV enhancer: human cytomegalovirus immediate early enhancer
   2385..2588    +  promoter       CMV promoter: human cytomegalovirus (CMV) immediate early promoter
   2620..2643    +  CDS            3xHA (fragment): three tandem HA epitope tags
   2650..2668    +  protein_bind   attL1 (fragment): mutant version of attL; recombination site for the Gateway® LR reaction LR Clonase™
   2674..3903    +  CDS            Arrb2: ARRB2_RAT - Experimental evidence at protein level: Swiss-Prot protein existence level 1. Functions in regulating agonist-mediated G-protein coupled receptor (GPCR) signaling by mediating both receptor desensitization and resensitization processes. During homologous desensitization, beta- arrestins bind to the GPRK-phosphorylated receptor and sterically preclude its coupling to the cognate G-protein; the binding appears to require additional receptor determinants exposed only in the active receptor conformation. The beta-arrestins target many receptors for internalization by acting as endocyti
   3903..3923    -  protein_bind   attB2 (fragment): mutant version of attB; recombination site for the Gateway® BP reaction BP Clonase™
   3970..4626    +  CDS            TEV protease (fragment): tobacco etch virus protease (Kapust et al., 2001)
   4645..5233    +  misc_feature   WPRE: woodchuck hepatitis virus posttranscriptional regulatory element
   5284..5303    +  misc_feature   cPPT/CTS (fragment): central polypurine tract and central termination sequence of HIV-1
   5305..5538    +  LTR            3' LTR (ΔU3): self-inactivating 3' long terminal repeat (LTR) from HIV-1
   5616..5737    +  polyA_signal   SV40 poly(A) signal: SV40 polyadenylation signal
   5777..5912    +  rep_origin     SV40 ori: SV40 origin of replication
   5933..5951    -  promoter       T7 promoter: promoter for bacteriophage T7 RNA polymerase
   5959..6114    +  CDS            lacZα (fragment): LacZα fragment of β-galactosidase; lacZ fragment
   6119..6547    +  rep_origin     f1 ori (sequence partly withheld): f1 bacteriophage origin of replication; arrow indicates direction of (+) strand synthesis
   6600..6704    +  promoter       AmpR promoter: bla
   6705..7565    +  CDS            AmpR: β-lactamase; bla; confers resistance to ampicillin, carbenicillin, and related antibiotics
   7736..8324    +  rep_origin     ori: high-copy-number ColE1/pMB1/pBR322/pUC origin of replication
   8507..8599    +  CDS            lacI (fragment): lac repressor; lacI; The lac repressor binds to the lac operator to inhibit transcription in E. coli. This inhibition can be relieved by adding lactose or isopropyl-β-D-thiogalactopyranoside (IPTG).
   8612..8633    +  protein_bind   CAP binding site: CAP binding activates transcription in the presence of cAMP. E. coli catabolite activator protein
   8648..8678    +  promoter       lac promoter: promoter for the E. coli lac operon
   8686..8702    +  protein_bind   lac operator: The lac repressor binds to the lac operator to inhibit transcription in E. coli. This inhibition can be relieved by adding lactose or isopropyl-β-D-thiogalactopyranoside (IPTG). lac repressor encoded by lacI
   8747..8765    +  promoter       T3 promoter: promoter for bacteriophage T3 RNA polymerase
>Addgene plasmid #213407 | β2AR-PPI-CALPon1.0 (TEVp) | addgene full sequence | sequence record 421894 | Addgene NGS Result
TTAATGTAGTCTTATGCAATACTCTTGTAGTCTTGCAACATGGTAACGATGAGTTAGCAACATGCCTTAC
AAGGAGAGAAAAAGCACCGTGCATGCCGATTGGTGGAAGTAAGGTGGTACGATCGTGCCTTATTAGGAAG
GCAACAGACGGGTCTGACATGGATTGGACGAACCACTGAATTGCCGCATTGCAGAGATATTGTATTTAAG
TGCCTAGCTCGATACATAAACGGGTCTCTCTGGTTAGACCAGATCTGAGCCTGGGAGCTCTCTGGCTAAC
TAGGGAACCCACTGCTTAAGCCTCAATAAAGCTTGCCTTGAGTGCTTCAAGTAGTGTGTGCCCGTCTGTT
GTGTGACTCTGGTAACTAGAGATCCCTCAGACCCTTTTAGTCAGTGTGGAAAATCTCTAGCAGTGGCGCC
CGAACAGGGACTTGAAAGCGAAAGGGAAACCAGAGGAGCTCTCTCGACGCAGGACTCGGCTTGCTGAAGC
GCGCACGGCAAGAGGCGAGGGGCGGCGACTGGTGAGTACGCCAAAAATTTTGACTAGCGGAGGCTAGAAG
GAGAGAGATGGGTGCGAGAGCGTCAGTATTAAGCGGGGGAGAATTAGATCGCGATGGGAAAAAATTCGGT
TAAGGCCAGGGGGAAAGAAAAAATATAAATTAAAACATATAGTATGGGCAAGCAGGGAGCTAGAACGATT
CGCAGTTAATCCTGGCCTGTTAGAAACATCAGAAGGCTGTAGACAAATACTGGGACAGCTACAACCATCC
CTTCAGACAGGATCAGAAGAACTTAGATCATTATATAATACAGTAGCAACCCTCTATTGTGTGCATCAAA
GGATAGAGATAAAAGACACCAAGGAAGCTTTAGACAAGATAGAGGAAGAGCAAAACAAAAGTAAGACCAC
CGCACAGCAAGCGGCCGCTGATCTTCAGACCTGGAGGAGGAGATATGAGGGACAATTGGAGAAGTGAATT
ATATAAATATAAAGTAGTAAAAATTGAACCATTAGGAGTAGCACCCACCAAGGCAAAGAGAAGAGTGGTG
CAGAGAGAAAAAAGAGCAGTGGGAATAGGAGCTTTGTTCCTTGGGTTCTTGGGAGCAGCAGGAAGCACTA
TGGGCGCAGCGTCAATGACGCTGACGGTACAGGCCAGACAATTATTGTCTGGTATAGTGCAGCAGCAGAA
CAATTTGCTGAGGGCTATTGAGGCGCAACAGCATCTGTTGCAACTCACAGTCTGGGGCATCAAGCAGCTC
CAGGCAAGAATCCTGGCTGTGGAAAGATACCTAAAGGATCAACAGCTCCTGGGGATTTGGGGTTGCTCTG
GAAAACTCATTTGCACCACTGCTGTGCCTTGGAATGCTAGTTGGAGTAATAAATCTCTGGAACAGATTTG
GAATCACACGACCTGGATGGAGTGGGACAGAGAAATTAACAATTACACAAGCTTAATACACTCCTTAATT
GAAGAATCGCAAAACCAGCAAGAAAAGAATGAACAAGAATTATTGGAATTAGATAAATGGGCAAGTTTGT
GGAATTGGTTTAACATAACAAATTGGCTGTGGTATATAAAATTATTCATAATGATAGTAGGAGGCTTGGT
AGGTTTAAGAATAGTTTTTGCTGTACTTTCTATAGTGAATAGAGTTAGGCAGGGATATTCACCATTATCG
TTTCAGACCCACCTCCCAACCCCGAGAGCGCTGCCGTCTGGACCGATGGCTGTGTGGAAGTGCTCGCCGA
TAGTGGAAACAGACGCCCCAGCACTCGTCCTAGGGCAAAGGATCTGCAGTAATGAGAATTCTAGATCTTG
AGACAAATGGCAGTATTCATCCACAATTTTAAAAGAAAAGGGGGGATTGGGGGGTACAGTGCAGGGGAAA
GAATAGTAGACATAATAGCAACAGACATACAAACTAAAGAATTACAAAAACAAATTACAAAAATTCAAAA
TTTTCGGGTTTATTACAGGGACAGCAGAGATCCACTTTGGCGCCGGCTCGAGGGGGCCCGGGGTTATTAA
TAGTAATCAATTACGGGGTCATTAGTTCATAGCCCATATATGGAGTTCCGCGTTACATAACTTACGGTAA
ATGGCCCGCCTGGCTGACCGCCCAACGACCCCCGCCCATTGACGTCAATAATGACGTATGTTCCCATAGT
AACGCCAATAGGGACTTTCCATTGACGTCAATGGGTGGAGTATTTACGGTAAACTGCCCACTTGGCAGTA
CATCAAGTGTATCATATGCCAAGTACGCCCCCTATTGACGTCAATGACGGTAAATGGCCCGCCTGGCATT
ATGCCCAGTACATGACCTTATGGGACTTTCCTACTTGGCAGTACATCTACGTATTAGTCATCGCTATTAC
CATGGTGATGCGGTTTTGGCAGTACATCAATGGGCGTGGATAGCGGTTTGACTCACGGGGATTTCCAAGT
CTCCACCCCATTGACGTCAATGGGAGTTTGTTTTGGCACCAAAATCAACGGGACTTTCCAAAATGTCGTA
ACAACTCCGCCCCATTGACGCAAATGGGCGGTAGGCGTGTACGGTGGGAGGTCTATATAAGCAGAGCTCT
CTGGCTAACTGTCGGGATCCACCATGTACCCATATGACGTTCCAGATTACGCTACCGGTCCAACTTTGTA
CAAAAAAGTTGGCATGGGTGAAAAACCCGGGACCAGGGTCTTCAAGAAGTCGAGCCCTAACTGCAAGCTC
ACCGTGTACTTGGGCAAGCGTGACTTTGTGGATCACTTGGACAAAGTGGATCCTGTCGATGGTGTGGTGC
TTGTGGATCCTGACTACTTGAAGGACCGGAAAGTGTTTGTGACCCTCACCTGTGCCTTCCGCTATGGCCG
AGAAGACCTGGATGTACTGGGCCTGTCTTTCCGCAAAGATCTGTTCATCGCCACCTACCAGGCCTTCCCC
CCCATGCCCAACCCACCTCGGCCCCCCACCCGCCTACAGGACCGACTGCTGAAGAAGTTGGGCCAGCACG
CCCACCCCTTTTTTTTCACAATACCCCAGAATTTGCCTTGCTCCGTCACACTGCAGCCAGGACCGGAGGA
CACAGGGAAGGCCTGTGGAGTAGACTTTGAGATTCGAGCCTTCTGTGCCAAATCTATAGAAGAAAAAAGC
CACAAAAGGAACTCCGTGCGGCTTATCATCAGAAAGGTACAGTTTGCTCCTGAGACACCCGGCCCCCAGC
CATCAGCTGAAACCACACGCCACTTCCTCATGTCTGACCGGAGGTCCCTGCACCTAGAGGCTTCCCTGGA
CAAAGAGCTGTACTACCATGGGGAACCCCTCAATGTCAACGTCCACGTCACCAACAATTCTGCCAAAACC
GTCAAGAAGATCAGAGTGTCTGTGAGACAGTATGCCGACATTTGCCTCTTCAGCACCGCGCAGTACAAGT
GTCCTGTGGCTCAGCTTGAACAAGATGACCAGGTGTCTCCCAGTTCCACATTCTGCAAGGTGTACACCAT
AACCCCGCTGCTCAGTGACAACCGAGAGAAGCGTGGCCTTGCCCTTGATGGGCAACTCAAGCACGAAGAC
ACCAACCTGGCTTCCAGCACCATTGTGAAGGAGGGAGCCAACAAGGAGGTGCTGGGAATCCTAGTATCCT
ACAGGGTCAAGGTGAAGCTGGTGGTGTCTCGAGGCGGGGATGTCTCCGTGGAGCTACCTTTCGTCCTAAT
GCACCCCAAGCCCCACGACCACATCACCCTTCCCCGACCCCAGTCAGCCCCCCGGGAAATAGACATCCCT
GTGGATACCAACCTCATTGAATTCGATACCAACTATGCCACAGACGACGACATCGTGTTTGAGGACTTTG
CGAGGCTTCGGCTGAAGGGGATGAAGGATGACGACTGTGATGACCAGTTCTGCCCAACTTTCTTGTACAA
AGTTGGCATTATAGCTAGCGGTGGAAGTGGATCAGGCAGCGGTGGATCTGGAGAAAGCTTGTTTAAGGGA
CCACGTGATTACAACCCGATATCGAGCACCATTTGTCATTTGACGAATGAATCTGATGGGCACACAACAT
CGTTGTATGGTATTGGATTTGGTCCCTTCATCATTACAAACAAGCACTTGTTTAGAAGAAATAATGGAAC
ACTGTTGGTCCAATCACTACATGGTGTATTCAAGGTCAAGAACACCACGACTTTGCAACAACACCTCATT
GATGGGAGGGACATGATAATTATTCGCATGCCTAAGGATTTCCCACCATTTCCTCAAAAGCTGAAATTTA
GAGAGCCACAAAGGGAAGAGCGCATATGTCTTGTGACAACCAACTTCCAAACTAAGAGCATGTCTAGCAT
GGTGTCAGACACTAGTTGCACATTCCCTTCATCTGATGGCATATTCTGGAAGCATTGGATTCAAACCAAG
GATGGGCAGTGTGGCAATCCATTAGTATCAACTAGAGATGGGTTCATTGTTGGTATACACTCAGCATCGA
ATTTCACCAACACAAACAATTATTTCACAAGCGTGCCGAAAAACTTCATGGAATTGTTGACAAATCAGGA
GGCGCAGCAGTGGGTTAGTGGTTGGCGATTAAATGCTGACTCAGTATTGTGGGGTGGCCATAAAGTTTTC
ATGGTGTAAACGCGTTAAGTCGACAATCAACCTCTGGATTACAAAATTTGTGAAAGATTGACTGGTATTC
TTAACTATGTTGCTCCTTTTACGCTATGTGGATACGCTGCTTTAATGCCTTTGTATCATGCTATTGCTTC
CCGTATGGCTTTCATTTTCTCCTCCTTGTATAAATCCTGGTTGCTGTCTCTTTATGAGGAGTTGTGGCCC
GTTGTCAGGCAACGTGGCGTGGTGTGCACTGTGTTTGCTGACGCAACCCCCACTGGTTGGGGCATTGCCA
CCACCTGTCAGCTCCTTTCCGGGACTTTCGCTTTCCCCCTCCCTATTGCCACGGCGGAACTCATCGCCGC
CTGCCTTGCCCGCTGCTGGACAGGGGCTCGGCTGTTGGGCACTGACAATTCCGTGGTGTTGTCGGGGAAA
TCATCGTCCTTTCCTTGGCTGCTCGCCTGTGTTGCCACCTGGATTCTGCGCGGGACGTCCTTCTGCTACG
TCCCTTCGGCCCTCAATCCAGCGGACCTTCCTTCCCGCGGCCTGCTGCCGGCTCTGCGGCCTCTTCCGCG
TCTTCGCCTTCGCCCTCAGACGAGTCGGATCTCCCTTTGGGCCGCCTCCCCGCGTCGACTTTAAGACCAA
TGACTTACAAGGCAGCTGTAGATCTTAGCCACTTTTTAAAAGAAAAGGGGGGACTGGAAGGGCTAATTCA
CTCCCAACGAAGACAAGATCTGCTTTTTGCTTGTACTGGGTCTCTCTGGTTAGACCAGATCTGAGCCTGG
GAGCTCTCTGGCTAACTAGGGAACCCACTGCTTAAGCCTCAATAAAGCTTGCCTTGAGTGCTTCAAGTAG
TGTGTGCCCGTCTGTTGTGTGACTCTGGTAACTAGAGATCCCTCAGACCCTTTTAGTCAGTGTGGAAAAT
CTCTAGCAGTACGTATAGTAGTTCATGTCATCTTATTATTCAGTATTTATAACTTGCAAAGAAATGAATA
TCAGAGAGTGAGAGGAACTTGTTTATTGCAGCTTATAATGGTTACAAATAAAGCAATAGCATCACAAATT
TCACAAATAAAGCATTTTTTTCACTGCATTCTAGTTGTGGTTTGTCCAAACTCATCAATGTATCTTATCA
TGTCTGGCTCTAGCTATCCCGCCCCTAACTCCGCCCATCCCGCCCCTAACTCCGCCCAGTTCCGCCCATT
CTCCGCCCCATGGCTGACTAATTTTTTTTATTTATGCAGAGGCCGAGGCCGCCTCGGCCTCTGAGCTATT
CCAGAAGTAGTGAGGAGGCTTTTTTGGAGGCCTAGGGACGTACCCAATTCGCCCTATAGTGAGTCGTATT
ACGCGCGCTCACTGGCCGTCGTTTTACAACGTCGTGACTGGGAAAACCCTGGCGTTACCCAACTTAATCG
CCTTGCAGCACATCCCCCTTTCGCCAGCTGGCGTAATAGCGAAGAGGCCCGCACCGATCGCCCTTCCCAA
CAGTTGCGCAGCCTGAATGGCGAATGGG
[124 nt withheld, positions 6119-6242]
C
[91 nt withheld, positions 6244-6334]
A
[49 nt withheld, positions 6336-6384]
CCTTTGACGTTGGAGTCCACGTTCTTT
[37 nt withheld, positions 6412-6448]
ACCCTATCTCGGTCTATTCTTTTGATTTATAAGGGATTTTGCCGATTTCGGCCTATTGGTTAAAAAATGA
GCTGATTTAACAAAAATTTAACGCGAATTTTAACAAAATATTAACGCTTACAATTTAGGTGGCACTTTTC
GGGGAAATGTGCGCGGAACCCCTATTTGTTTATTTTTCTAAATACATTCAAATATGTATCCGCTCATGAG
ACAATAACCCTGATAAATGCTTCAATAATATTGAAAAAGGAAGAGTATGAGTATTCAACATTTCCGTGTC
GCCCTTATTCCCTTTTTTGCGGCATTTTGCCTTCCTGTTTTTGCTCACCCAGAAACGCTGGTGAAAGTAA
AAGATGCTGAAGATCAGTTGGGTGCACGAGTGGGTTACATCGAACTGGATCTCAACAGCGGTAAGATCCT
TGAGAGTTTTCGCCCCGAAGAACGTTTTCCAATGATGAGCACTTTTAAAGTTCTGCTATGTGGCGCGGTA
TTATCCCGTATTGACGCCGGGCAAGAGCAACTCGGTCGCCGCATACACTATTCTCAGAATGACTTGGTTG
AGTACTCACCAGTCACAGAAAAGCATCTTACGGATGGCATGACAGTAAGAGAATTATGCAGTGCTGCCAT
AACCATGAGTGATAACACTGCGGCCAACTTACTTCTGACAACGATCGGAGGACCGAAGGAGCTAACCGCT
TTTTTGCACAACATGGGGGATCATGTAACTCGCCTTGATCGTTGGGAACCGGAGCTGAATGAAGCCATAC
CAAACGACGAGCGTGACACCACGATGCCTGTAGCAATGGCAACAACGTTGCGCAAACTATTAACTGGCGA
ACTACTTACTCTAGCTTCCCGGCAACAATTAATAGACTGGATGGAGGCGGATAAAGTTGCAGGACCACTT
CTGCGCTCGGCCCTTCCGGCTGGCTGGTTTATTGCTGATAAATCTGGAGCCGGTGAGCGTGGGTCTCGCG
GTATCATTGCAGCACTGGGGCCAGATGGTAAGCCCTCCCGTATCGTAGTTATCTACACGACGGGGAGTCA
GGCAACTATGGATGAACGAAATAGACAGATCGCTGAGATAGGTGCCTCACTGATTAAGCATTGGTAACTG
TCAGACCAAGTTTACTCATATATACTTTAGATTGATTTAAAACTTCATTTTTAATTTAAAAGGATCTAGG
TGAAGATCCTTTTTGATAATCTCATGACCAAAATCCCTTAACGTGAGTTTTCGTTCCACTGAGCGTCAGA
CCCCGTAGAAAAGATCAAAGGATCTTCTTGAGATCCTTTTTTTCTGCGCGTAATCTGCTGCTTGCAAACA
AAAAAACCACCGCTACCAGCGGTGGTTTGTTTGCCGGATCAAGAGCTACCAACTCTTTTTCCGAAGGTAA
CTGGCTTCAGCAGAGCGCAGATACCAAATACTGTTCTTCTAGTGTAGCCGTAGTTAGGCCACCACTTCAA
GAACTCTGTAGCACCGCCTACATACCTCGCTCTGCTAATCCTGTTACCAGTGGCTGCTGCCAGTGGCGAT
AAGTCGTGTCTTACCGGGTTGGACTCAAGACGATAGTTACCGGATAAGGCGCAGCGGTCGGGCTGAACGG
GGGGTTCGTGCACACAGCCCAGCTTGGAGCGAACGACCTACACCGAACTGAGATACCTACAGCGTGAGCT
ATGAGAAAGCGCCACGCTTCCCGAAGGGAGAAAGGCGGACAGGTATCCGGTAAGCGGCAGGGTCGGAACA
GGAGAGCGCACGAGGGAGCTTCCAGGGGGAAACGCCTGGTATCTTTATAGTCCTGTCGGGTTTCGCCACC
TCTGACTTGAGCGTCGATTTTTGTGATGCTCGTCAGGGGGGCGGAGCCTATGGAAAAACGCCAGCAACGC
GGCCTTTTTACGGTTCCTGGCCTTTTGCTGGCCTTTTGCTCACATGTTCTTTCCTGCGTTATCCCCTGAT
TCTGTGGATAACCGTATTACCGCCTTTGAGTGAGCTGATACCGCTCGCCGCAGCCGAACGACCGAGCGCA
GCGAGTCAGTGAGCGAGGAAGCGGAAGAGCGCCCAATACGCAAACCGCCTCTCCCCGCGCGTTGGCCGAT
TCATTAATGCAGCTGGCACGACAGGTTTCCCGACTGGAAAGCGGGCAGTGAGCGCAACGCAATTAATGTG
AGTTAGCTCACTCATTAGGCACCCCAGGCTTTACACTTTATGCTTCCGGCTCGTATGTTGTGTGGAATTG
TGAGCGGATAACAATTTCACACAGGAAACAGCTATGACCATGATTACGCCAAGCGCGCAATTAACCCTCA
CTAAAGGGAACAAAAGCTGGAGCTGCAAGC
